Addgene plasmid #225972: pQE-9-RTXMCR-TLY-X2H-C
Purpose: Repeats-In-Toxin (RTX) protein consensus sequence GGAGHDTLY repeated nine times with C-terminal Capping Domain
Depositing lab: Danielle Mai. Depositing organization: Stanford University. Publication: Sequence-defined structural transitions by calcium-responsive proteins. Chang M, Huang W, Shambharkar G, Hernandez K, Mai DJ. Polym Chem. 2024. doi: https://doi.org/10.1039/D4PY00907J.
Backbone
  Vector backbone: pQE-9
  Vector type: Bacterial Expression
Growth in bacteria
  Bacterial resistance: Ampicillin, 100 μg/mL
  Growth temperature: 37°C
  Growth strain: DH5alpha
  Copy number: High Copy
Gene/Insert
  Gene/Insert name: RTXMCR-TLY-X2H-C
  Species: Synthetic
  Tag / fusion protein: 6xHis (N terminal on insert)
  Cloning method: Restriction Enzyme; 5′ cloning site BamHI (not destroyed); 3′ cloning site HindIII (not destroyed)
Terms and licenses: Academic/Nonprofit Terms; Industry Terms: Not Available to Industry
Depositor comments: Please visit https://doi.org/10.26434/chemrxiv-2024-wk4bn-v3 for preprint.
How to cite: pQE-9-RTXMCR-TLY-X2H-C was a gift from Danielle Mai (Addgene plasmid # 225972 ; http://n2t.net/addgene:225972 ; RRID:Addgene_225972)
