[The description below was written by a language model from this plasmid's Addgene catalogue record and pLannotate feature annotations shown in this document.]
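Description:
pQE-9-RTXMCR-TLY-X2H-C is a 5.2 kb bacterial expression plasmid built on the pQE-9 backbone for producing a synthetic, calcium-responsive repeat protein in E. coli. It replicates from a high-copy ColE1/pMB1-type origin and is selected with ampicillin through the bla (AmpR) gene and its own promoter. The annotated sequence also contains a complete cat (chloramphenicol acetyltransferase) coding sequence preceded by only a fragment of its promoter. This is a carry-over of the backbone and is not listed as a selection marker. A pBR322 bom region and a short rop fragment are also present.

The insert, cloned between retained BamHI and HindIII sites, encodes an engineered Repeats-in-Toxin (RTX) protein in which the consensus nonapeptide GGAGHDTLY is repeated nine times and followed by a C-terminal capping domain. The feature table shows a segment at the 3′ end of the open reading frame matching the Bordetella pertussis adenylate cyclase toxin (CyaA), a natural RTX protein, which is consistent with the capping domain deriving from that source. An N-terminal 6xHis tag allows metal-affinity purification. Transcription is driven by the phage T5 promoter with lac operator elements and ends at the lambda t0 terminator, with an rrnB T1 terminator further downstream. The sequenced plasmid also carries lacI under the lacIq promoter, so it supplies its own repressor, and expression should be inducible with IPTG. According to the associated publication title, the construct belongs to work on sequence-defined structural transitions in calcium-responsive proteins. This variant presumably serves to test how the repeat sequence affects RTX behaviour.
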