Features (pLannotate 1.2.2; 17 found; start..end, strand, type, name):
     10..54      +  promoter       T5 promoter: bacteriophage T5 promoter for E. coli RNA polymerase, with embedded lac operator
     62..78      +  protein_bind   lac operator: The lac repressor binds to the lac operator to inhibit transcription in E. coli. This inhibition can be relieved by adding lactose or isopropyl-β-D-thiogalactopyranoside (IPTG). lac repressor encoded by lacI
    127..144     +  CDS            7xHis (fragment): 6xHis affinity tag
    439..618     +  CDS            cya (fragment): CYAA_BORP1 - Also known as cyaA. Experimental evidence at protein level: Swiss-Prot protein existence level 1. This adenylate cyclase belongs to a special class of bacterial toxin. It causes whooping cough by acting on mammalian cells by elevating cAMP-concentration and thus disrupts normal cell function. From Bordetella pertussis (strain ATCC 9797 / DSM 5571 / NCTC 10739 / 18323).
    658..752     +  terminator     lambda t0 terminator: transcription terminator from phage lambda
    767..795     +  promoter       cat promoter (fragment): promoter of the E. coli cat gene encoding chloramphenicol acetyltransferase
    796..1452    +  CDS            cat: CAT_ECOLX - Experimental evidence at protein level: Swiss-Prot protein existence level 1. This enzyme is an effector of chloramphenicol resistance in bacteria. From Escherichia coli. This protein is used as a marker in many commonly used cloning vectors, such as pACYC184.
   1520..1606    +  terminator     rrnB T1 terminator: Escherichia coli rrnB; transcription terminator T1 from the E. coli rrnB gene
   1629..1646    -  promoter       tet promoter (fragment): E. coli promoter for tetracycline efflux protein gene
   1665..1686    -  protein_bind   CAP binding site: CAP binding activates transcription in the presence of cAMP. E. coli catabolite activator protein
   1699..2781    -  CDS            lacI: lac repressor; lacI; The lac repressor binds to the lac operator to inhibit transcription in E. coli. This inhibition can be relieved by adding lactose or isopropyl-β-D-thiogalactopyranoside (IPTG).
   2782..2859    -  promoter       lacIq promoter: lacI (mutant); In the lacIq allele, a single base change in the promoter boosts expression of the lacI gene about 10-fold.
   2908..2949    +  CDS            rop (fragment): Rop protein, which maintains plasmids at low copy number; rop
   3051..3191    +  misc_feature   bom: basis of mobility region from pBR322
   3377..3965    -  rep_origin     ori: high-copy-number ColE1/pMB1/pBR322/pUC origin of replication
   4136..4996    -  CDS            AmpR: β-lactamase; bla; confers resistance to ampicillin, carbenicillin, and related antibiotics
   4997..5101    -  promoter       AmpR promoter: bla
>Addgene plasmid #225972 | pQE-9-RTXMCR-TLY-X2H-C | addgene full sequence | sequence record 446172 | Addgene NGS Result
CTCGAGAAATCATAAAAAATTTATTTGCTTTGTGAGCGGATAACAATTATAATAGATTCAATTGTGAGCG
GATAACAATTTCACACAGAATTCATTAAAGAGGAGAAATTAACTATGAGAGGATCGCATCACCATCACCA
TCACGGATCCCATATGGAGCTCGGCGCTAGCGGTGGTGCAGGACATGACACACTGTACGGCGGGGCGGGT
CATGATACTCTTTATGGCGGCGCCGGCCACGATACTTTGTATGGTGGAGCAGGCCACGACACCCTCTACG
GTGGGGCTGGGCATGACACACTTTATGGCGGGGCGGGACACGATACTCTGTACGGCGGCGCTGGTCACGA
CACATTATATGGTGGCGCGGGGCATGATACTTTATACGGTGGAGCGGGCCACGATACACTGTACATCAAT
GCTGGAGCTGACCAACTTTGGTTCGCGCGCCAGGGTAACGACTTAGAGATCCGAATTTTGGGCACTGACG
ACGCCCTTACGGTACACGACTGGTACCGCGACGCAGACCACCGTGTTGAGATCATCCACGCCGCCAACCA
GGCAGTTGATCAAGCCGGCATCGAGAAATTAGTCGAAGCTATGGCTCAGTACCCGGACGAATTCACTAGT
CTCGAGAAGCTTAATTAGCTGAGCTTGGACTCCTGTTGATAGATCCAGTAATGACCTCAGAACTCCATCT
GGATTTGTTCAGAACGCTCGGTTGCCGCCGGGCGTTTTTTATTGGTGAGAATCCAAGCTAGCTTGGCGAG
ATTTTCAGGAGCTAAGGAAGCTAAAATGGAGAAAAAAATCACTGGATATACCACCGTTGATATATCCCAA
TGGCATCGTAAAGAACATTTTGAGGCATTTCAGTCAGTTGCTCAATGTACCTATAACCAGACCGTTCAGC
TGGATATTACGGCCTTTTTAAAGACCGTAAAGAAAAATAAGCACAAGTTTTATCCGGCCTTTATTCACAT
TCTTGCCCGCCTGATGAATGCTCATCCGGAATTTCGTATGGCAATGAAAGACGGTGAGCTGGTGATATGG
GATAGTGTTCACCCTTGTTACACCGTTTTCCATGAGCAAACTGAAACGTTTTCATCGCTCTGGAGTGAAT
ACCACGACGATTTCCGGCAGTTTCTACACATATATTCGCAAGATGTGGCGTGTTACGGTGAAAACCTGGC
CTATTTCCCTAAAGGGTTTATTGAGAATATGTTTTTCGTCTCAGCCAATCCCTGGGTGAGTTTCACCAGT
TTTGATTTAAACGTGGCCAATATGGACAACTTCTTCGCCCCCGTTTTCACCATGGGCAAATATTATACGC
AAGGCGACAAGGTGCTGATGCCGCTGGCGATTCAGGTTCATCATGCCGTTTGTGATGGCTTCCATGTCGG
CAGAATGCTTAATGAATTACAACAGTACTGCGATGAGTGGCAGGGCGGGGCGTAATTTTTTTAAGGCAGT
TATTGGTGCCCTTAAACGCCTGGGGTAATGACTCTCTAGCTTGAGGCATCAAATAAAACGAAAGGCTCAG
TCGAAAGACTGGGCCTTTCGTTTTATCTGTTGTTTGTCGGTGAACGCTCTCCTGAGTAGGACAAATCCGC
CCTCTAGATTACGTGCAGTCGATGATAAGCTGTCAAACATGAGAATTGTGCCTAATGAGTGAGCTAACTT
ACATTAATTGCGTTGCGCTCACTGCCCGCTTTCCAGTCGGGAAACCTGTCGTGCCAGCTGCATTAATGAA
TCGGCCAACGCGCGGGGAGAGGCGGTTTGCGTATTGGGCGCCAGGGTGGTTTTTCTTTTCACCAGTGAGA
CGGGCAACAGCTGATTGCCCTTCACCGCCTGGCCCTGAGAGAGTTGCAGCAAGCGGTCCACGCTGGTTTG
CCCCAGCAGGCGAAAATCCTGTTTGATGGTGGTTAACGGCGGGATATAACATGAGCTGTCTTCGGTATCG
TCGTATCCCACTACCGAGATATCCGCACCAACGCGCAGCCCGGACTCGGTAATGGCGCGCATTGCGCCCA
GCGCCATCTGATCGTTGGCAACCAGCATCGCAGTGGGAACGATGCCCTCATTCAGCATTTGCATGGTTTG
TTGAAAACCGGACATGGCACTCCAGTCGCCTTCCCGTTCCGCTATCGGCTGAATTTGATTGCGAGTGAGA
TATTTATGCCAGCCAGCCAGACGCAGACGCGCCGAGACAGAACTTAATGGGCCCGCTAACAGCGCGATTT
GCTGGTGACCCAATGCGACCAGATGCTCCACGCCCAGTCGCGTACCGTCTTCATGGGAGAAAATAATACT
GTTGATGGGTGTCTGGTCAGAGACATCAAGAAATAACGCCGGAACATTAGTGCAGGCAGCTTCCACAGCA
ATGGCATCCTGGTCATCCAGCGGATAGTTAATGATCAGCCCACTGACGCGTTGCGCGAGAAGATTGTGCA
CCGCCGCTTTACAGGCTTCGACGCCGCTTCGTTCTACCATCGACACCACCACGCTGGCACCCAGTTGATC
GGCGCGAGATTTAATCGCCGCGACAATTTGCGACGGCGCGTGCAGGGCCAGACTGGAGGTGGCAACGCCA
ATCAGCAACGACTGTTTGCCCGCCAGTTGTTGTGCCACGCGGTTGGGAATGTAATTCAGCTCCGCCATCG
CCGCTTCCACTTTTTCCCGCGTTTTCGCAGAAACGTGGCTGGCCTGGTTCACCACGCGGGAAACGGTCTG
ATAAGAGACACCGGCATACTCTGCGACATCGTATAACGTTACTGGTTTCACATTCACCACCCTGAATTGA
CTCTCTTCCGGGCGCTATCATGCCATACCGCGAAAGGTTTTGCACCATTCGATGGTGTCGGAATTTCGGG
CAGCGTTGGGTCCTGGCCACGGGTGCGCATGATCTAGAGCTGCCTCGCGCGTTTCGGTGATGACGGTGAA
AACCTCTGACACATGCAGCTCCCGGAGACGGTCACAGCTTGTCTGTAAGCGGATGCCGGGAGCAGACAAG
CCCGTCAGGGCGCGTCAGCGGGTGTTGGCGGGTGTCGGGGCGCAGCCATGACCCAGTCACGTAGCGATAG
CGGAGTGTATACTGGCTTAACTATGCGGCATCAGAGCAGATTGTACTGAGAGTGCACCATATGCGGTGTG
AAATACCGCACAGATGCGTAAGGAGAAAATACCGCATCAGGCGCTCTTCCGCTTCCTCGCTCACTGACTC
GCTGCGCTCGGTCGTTCGGCTGCGGCGAGCGGTATCAGCTCACTCAAAGGCGGTAATACGGTTATCCACA
GAATCAGGGGATAACGCAGGAAAGAACATGTGAGCAAAAGGCCAGCAAAAGGCCAGGAACCGTAAAAAGG
CCGCGTTGCTGGCGTTTTTCCATAGGCTCCGCCCCCCTGACGAGCATCACAAAAATCGACGCTCAAGTCA
GAGGTGGCGAAACCCGACAGGACTATAAAGATACCAGGCGTTTCCCCCTGGAAGCTCCCTCGTGCGCTCT
CCTGTTCCGACCCTGCCGCTTACCGGATACCTGTCCGCCTTTCTCCCTTCGGGAAGCGTGGCGCTTTCTC
ATAGCTCACGCTGTAGGTATCTCAGTTCGGTGTAGGTCGTTCGCTCCAAGCTGGGCTGTGTGCACGAACC
CCCCGTTCAGCCCGACCGCTGCGCCTTATCCGGTAACTATCGTCTTGAGTCCAACCCGGTAAGACACGAC
TTATCGCCACTGGCAGCAGCCACTGGTAACAGGATTAGCAGAGCGAGGTATGTAGGCGGTGCTACAGAGT
TCTTGAAGTGGTGGCCTAACTACGGCTACACTAGAAGGACAGTATTTGGTATCTGCGCTCTGCTGAAGCC
AGTTACCTTCGGAAAAAGAGTTGGTAGCTCTTGATCCGGCAAACAAACCACCGCTGGTAGCGGTGGTTTT
TTTGTTTGCAAGCAGCAGATTACGCGCAGAAAAAAAGGATCTCAAGAAGATCCTTTGATCTTTTCTACGG
GGTCTGACGCTCAGTGGAACGAAAACTCACGTTAAGGGATTTTGGTCATGAGATTATCAAAAAGGATCTT
CACCTAGATCCTTTTAAATTAAAAATGAAGTTTTAAATCAATCTAAAGTATATATGAGTAAACTTGGTCT
GACAGTTACCAATGCTTAATCAGTGAGGCACCTATCTCAGCGATCTGTCTATTTCGTTCATCCATAGTTG
CCTGACTCCCCGTCGTGTAGATAACTACGATACGGGAGGGCTTACCATCTGGCCCCAGTGCTGCAATGAT
ACCGCGAGACCCACGCTCACCGGCTCCAGATTTATCAGCAATAAACCAGCCAGCCGGAAGGGCCGAGCGC
AGAAGTGGTCCTGCAACTTTATCCGCCTCCATCCAGTCTATTAATTGTTGCCGGGAAGCTAGAGTAAGTA
GTTCGCCAGTTAATAGTTTGCGCAACGTTGTTGCCATTGCTACAGGCATCGTGGTGTCACGCTCGTCGTT
TGGTATGGCTTCATTCAGCTCCGGTTCCCAACGATCAAGGCGAGTTACATGATCCCCCATGTTGTGCAAA
AAAGCGGTTAGCTCCTTCGGTCCTCCGATCGTTGTCAGAAGTAAGTTGGCCGCAGTGTTATCACTCATGG
TTATGGCAGCACTGCATAATTCTCTTACTGTCATGCCATCCGTAAGATGCTTTTCTGTGACTGGTGAGTA
CTCAACCAAGTCATTCTGAGAATAGTGTATGCGGCGACCGAGTTGCTCTTGCCCGGCGTCAATACGGGAT
AATACCGCGCCACATAGCAGAACTTTAAAAGTGCTCATCATTGGAAAACGTTCTTCGGGGCGAAAACTCT
CAAGGATCTTACCGCTGTTGAGATCCAGTTCGATGTAACCCACTCGTGCACCCAACTGATCTTCAGCATC
TTTTACTTTCACCAGCGTTTCTGGGTGAGCAAAAACAGGAAGGCAAAATGCCGCAAAAAAGGGAATAAGG
GCGACACGGAAATGTTGAATACTCATACTCTTCCTTTTTCAATATTATTGAAGCATTTATCAGGGTTATT
GTCTCATGAGCGGATACATATTTGAATGTATTTAGAAAAATAAACAAATAGGGGTTCCGCGCACATTTCC
CCGAAAAGTGCCACCTGACGTCTAAGAAACCATTATTATCATGACATTAACCTATAAAAATAGGCGTATC
ACGAGGCCCTTTCGTCTTCAC
